Addgene plasmid #90004: pSF3-Flag-CBir-FRB_FKBP-Myc-Nbir
Purpose: Split-BioID plasmid: Expresses N-terminally tagged CBir[257-321]-FRB and C-terminally tagged FKBP-NBir[2-256]
Depositing lab: Julien Béthune. Depositing organization: Universitaet Heidelberg. Publication: Split-BioID a conditional proteomics approach to monitor the composition of spatiotemporally defined protein complexes. Schopp IM, Amaya Ramirez CC, Debeljak J, Kreibich E, Skribbe M, Wild K, Bethune J. Nat Commun. 2017 Jun 6;8:15690. doi: 10.1038/ncomms15690. PubMed 28585547.
Backbone
  Vector backbone: pSF3
  Total vector size (bp): 8547
  Vector type: Mammalian Expression, Retroviral ; Flp/FRT
  Selectable markers: Hygromycin ; Ganciclovir (negative selection when making stable cell lines)
Growth in bacteria
  Bacterial resistance: Ampicillin, 100 μg/mL
  Growth temperature: 37°C
  Growth strain: NEB Stable
  Copy number: High Copy
Gene/Insert 1
  Gene/Insert name: FKBP-linker-Myc-NBirA*
  Insert size (bp): 1233
  Promoter: CMV
  Tag / fusion protein: Myc
  Cloning method: Unknown
  Sequencing primers: 5′ GTGGTTTGTCCAAACTCATC
Gene/Insert 2
  Gene/Insert name: CBirA*-linker-FRB
  Insert size (bp): 588
  Promoter: CMV
  Tag / fusion protein: FLAG (N terminal on insert)
  Cloning method: Unknown
  Sequencing primers: 5′ tatactttctagagaataggaac
Resource information
  A portion of this plasmid was derived from a plasmid made by: Addgene plasmids: pLXIN-Ap1g1-FKBP (#46946) and pEYFP-Mitotrap (#46942) kind were gifts from Margaret Robinson and pCDNA3.1-MycBioID (#35700) was a kind gift from Kyle Roux
Terms and licenses: Academic/Nonprofit Terms; Industry Terms: Not Available to Industry
How to cite: pSF3-Flag-CBir-FRB_FKBP-Myc-Nbir was a gift from Julien Béthune (Addgene plasmid # 90004 ; http://n2t.net/addgene:90004 ; RRID:Addgene_90004)
