[The description below was written by a language model from this plasmid's Addgene catalogue record and pLannotate feature annotations shown in this document.]
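Description:
pSF3-Flag-CBir-FRB_FKBP-Myc-Nbir is a roughly 8.5 kb Split-BioID plasmid built on the pSF3 backbone, catalogued as a mammalian expression, retroviral and Flp/FRT vector. It is maintained in E. coli through a high-copy ColE1/pUC-type origin and an ampicillin resistance gene. The annotated backbone carries Moloney murine leukemia virus elements: a 5′ LTR, packaging signal with truncated gag, and a self-inactivating ΔU3 3′ LTR. An FRT site sits just downstream of the payload. The catalogue lists hygromycin as a selectable marker and ganciclovir as a negative selection when making stable cell lines. No hygromycin resistance or thymidine kinase gene appears in the feature table, so these selections may depend on the recipient cell line and Flp-mediated exchange, although the record does not say so.

The payload is a pair of divergently oriented expression units. The catalogue gives the promoter as CMV, but the annotation shows a seven-copy tetracycline response element flanked on each side by a minimal CMV promoter, which points to a bidirectional, tetracycline-regulated arrangement. One direction drives FLAG-tagged CBirA* (residues 257–321) joined by a linker to FRB, the FKBP-rapamycin binding domain. The other drives FKBP12 joined through a linker and Myc tag to NBirA* (residues 2–256), ending at an SV40 polyadenylation signal. BirA* is the promiscuous R118G mutant of the E. coli biotin ligase. Because FKBP and FRB dimerize in the presence of rapamycin, this pair provides an inducible system in which association of the two halves is expected to reconstitute ligase activity and allow proximity biotinylation. The construct thus suits testing or demonstrating the Split-BioID approach for conditional proteomic mapping of defined protein complexes.
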