Features (pLannotate 1.2.2; 28 found; start..end, strand, type, name):
    399..990     +  LTR            LTR: long terminal repeat from Moloney murine leukemia virus
   1053..1252    +  misc_feature   MMLV Ψ: packaging signal of Moloney murine leukemia virus (MMLV)
   1304..1392    +  misc_feature   MESV Ψ (fragment): packaging signal of murine embryonic stem cell virus
   1482..1891    +  CDS            gag (truncated) (fragment): truncated Moloney murine leukemia virus (MMLV) gag gene lacking the start codon
   1963..2046    +  CDS            large T antigen (fragment): large T antigen from SV40 (simian virus 40)
   2069..2203    +  polyA_signal   SV40 poly(A) signal: SV40 polyadenylation signal
   2390..3154    -  CDS            BirA(R118G) (fragment): promiscuous R118G mutant of the E. coli biotin protein ligase (Cronan, 2005) also known as BirA* or BioID
   3248..3571    -  CDS            FKBP1A: FKB1A_HUMAN - Also known as FKBP1, FKBP12. Experimental evidence at protein level: Swiss-Prot protein existence level 1. Keeps in an inactive conformation TGFBR1, the TGF-beta type I serine/threonine kinase receptor, preventing TGF-beta receptor activation in absence of ligand. Recruits SMAD7 to ACVR1B which prevents the association of SMAD2 and SMAD3 with the activin receptor complex, thereby blocking the activin signal. May modulate the RYR1 calcium channel activity. PPIases accelerate the folding of proteins. It catalyzes the cis-trans isomerization of proline imidic peptide bonds in oligop
   3675..3712    -  promoter       minimal CMV promoter: human cytomegalovirus (CMV) immediate early promoter
   3729..3999    -  protein_bind   tetracycline response element: contains seven copies of the tetracycline operator tetO tetracycline repressor TetR
   4014..4052    +  promoter       minimal CMV promoter: human cytomegalovirus (CMV) immediate early promoter
   4167..4187    +  CDS            FLAG (fragment): FLAG® epitope tag, followed by an enterokinase cleavage site
   4194..4388    +  CDS            BirA(R118G) (fragment): promiscuous R118G mutant of the E. coli biotin protein ligase (Cronan, 2005) also known as BirA* or BioID
   4461..4739    +  CDS            FRB (sequence partly withheld): FKBP-rapamycin binding domain of human FRAP
   4780..4827    +  protein_bind   FRT: FLP-mediated recombination occurs in the 8-bp core sequence TCTAGAAA (Turan and Bode, 2011). FLP recombinase from the Saccharomyces cerevisiae 2μ plasmid
   4835..4932    +  CDS            env (fragment): murine leukemia virus gPr80 envelope polyprotein precursor; env; proteolytically cleaved into gp70SU and p15TM subunits
   4974..5010    +  LTR            3' LTR (ΔU3) (fragment): self-inactivating 3' long terminal repeat (LTR) from Moloney murine leukemia virus
   5014..5211    +  LTR            3' LTR (ΔU3) (fragment): self-inactivating 3' long terminal repeat (LTR) from Moloney murine leukemia virus
   5907..6064    +  CDS            lacZα (fragment): LacZα fragment of β-galactosidase; lacZ fragment
   6070..6169    -  misc_feature   bom (fragment): basis of mobility region from pBR322
   6271..6306    -  CDS            rop (fragment): Rop protein, which maintains plasmids at low copy number; rop
   6401..6505    +  promoter       AmpR promoter: bla
   6506..7366    +  CDS            AmpR: β-lactamase; bla; confers resistance to ampicillin, carbenicillin, and related antibiotics
   7537..8125    +  rep_origin     ori: high-copy-number ColE1/pMB1/pBR322/pUC origin of replication
   8308..8400    +  CDS            lacI (fragment): lac repressor; lacI; The lac repressor binds to the lac operator to inhibit transcription in E. coli. This inhibition can be relieved by adding lactose or isopropyl-β-D-thiogalactopyranoside (IPTG).
   8413..8434    +  protein_bind   CAP binding site: CAP binding activates transcription in the presence of cAMP. E. coli catabolite activator protein
   8449..8479    +  promoter       lac promoter: promoter for the E. coli lac operon
   8487..8503    +  protein_bind   lac operator: The lac repressor binds to the lac operator to inhibit transcription in E. coli. This inhibition can be relieved by adding lactose or isopropyl-β-D-thiogalactopyranoside (IPTG). lac repressor encoded by lacI
>Addgene plasmid #90004 | pSF3-Flag-CBir-FRB_FKBP-Myc-Nbir | addgene full sequence | sequence record 413994 | Addgene NGS Result
CAAGCTAGCTTTGCTCTTAGGAGTTTCCTAATACATCCCAAACTCAAATATATAAAGCATTTGACTTGTT
CTATGCCCTAGGGGGCGGGGGGAAGCTAAGCCAGCTTTTTTTAACATTTAAAATGTTAATTCCATTTTAA
ATGCACAGATGTTTTTATTTCATAAGGGTTTCAATGTGCATGAATGCTGCAATATTCCTGTTACCAAAGC
TAGTATAAATAAAAATAGATAAACGTGGAAATTACTTAGAGTTTCTGTCATTAACGTTTCCTTCCTCAGT
TGACAACATAAATGCGCTGCTGAGAAGCCAGTTTGCATCTGTCAGGATCAATTTCCCATTATGCCAGTCA
TATTAATTACTAGTCAATTAGTTGATTTTTATTTTTGACATATACATGTGAAAGACCCCACCTGTAGGTT
TGGCAAGCTAGCTTAAGTAACGCCATTTTGCAAGGCATGGAAAAATACATAACTGAGAATAGAAAAGTTC
AGATCAAGGTCAGGAACAGATGGAACAGCTGAATATGGGCCAAACAGGATATCTGTGGTAAGCAGTTCCT
GCCCCGGCTCAGGGCCAAGAACAGATGGAACAGCTGAATATGGGCCAAACAGGATATCTGTGGTAAGCAG
TTCCTGCCCCGGCTCAGGGCCAAGAACAGATGGTCCCCAGATGCGGTCCAGCCCTCAGCAGTTTCTAGAG
AACCATCAGATGTTTCCAGGGTGCCCCAAGGACCTGAAATGACCCTGTGCCTTATTTGAACTAACCAATC
AGTTCGCTTCTCGCTTCTGTTCGCGCGCTTCTGCTCCCCGAGCTCAATAAAAGAGCCCACAACCCCTCAC
TCGGCGCGCCAGTCCTCCGATTGACTGAGTCGCCCGGGTACCCGTGTATCCAATAAACCCTCTTGCAGTT
GCATCCGACTTGTGGTCTCGCTGTTCCTTGGGAGGGTCTCCTCTGAGTGATTGACTACCCGTCAGCGGGG
GTCTTTCATTTGGGGGCTCGTCCGGGATCGGGAGACCCCTGCCCAGGGACCACCGACCCACCACCGGGAG
GTAAGCTGGCCAGCAACTTATCTGTGTCTGTCCGATTGTCTAGTGTCTATGACTGATTTTATGCGCCTGC
GTCGGTACTAGTTAGCTAACTAGCTCTGTATCTGGCGGACCCGTGGTGGAACTGACGAGTTCGGAACACC
CGGCCGCAACCCTGGGAGACGTCCCAGGGACTTCGGGGGCCGTTTTTGTGGCCCGACCTGAGTCCTAAAA
TCCCGATCGTTTAGGACTCTTTGGTGCACCCCCCTTAGAGGAGGGATATGTGGTTCTGGTAGGAGACGAG
AACCTAAAACAGTTCCCGCCTCCGTCTGAATTTTTGCTTTCGGTTTGGGACCGAAGCCGCGCCGCGCGTC
TTGTCTGCTGCAGCATCGTTCTGTGTTGTCTCTGTCTGACTGTGTTTCTGTATTTGTCTGAAAATATGGG
CCCGGGCTAGCCTGTTACCACTCCCTTAAGTTTGACCTTAGGTCACTGGAAAGATGTCGAGCGGATCGCT
CACAACCAGTCGGTAGATGTCAAGAAGAGACGTTGGGTTACCTTCTGCTCTGCAGAATGGCCAACCTTTA
ACGTCGGATGGCCGCGAGACGGCACCTTTAACCGAGACCTCATCACCCAGGTTAAGATCAAGGTCTTTTC
ACCTGGCCCGCATGGACACCCAGACCAGGTCCCCTACATCGTGACCTGGGAAGCCTTGGCTTTTGACCCC
CCTCCCTGGGTCAAGCCCTTTGTACACCCTAAGCCTCCGCCTCCTCTTCCTCCATCCGCCCCGTCTCTCC
CCCTTGAACCTCCTCGTTCGACCCCGCCTCGATCCTCCCTTTATCCAGCCCTCACTCCTTCTCTAGGCGC
CCCCATATGGCCATATGAGATCCGAAGTTCCTATTCCGAAGTTCCTATTCTTCAAATAGTATAGGAACTT
CAGATCATAATCAGCCATACCACATTTGTAGAGGTTTTACTTGCTTTAAAAAACCTCCCACACCTCCCCC
TGAACCTGAAACATAAAATGAATGCAATTGTTGTTGTTAACTTGTTTATTGCAGCTTATAATGGTTACAA
ATAAGGCAATAGCATCACAAATTTCACAAATAAGGCATTTTTTTCACTGCATTCTAGTTTTGGTTTGTCC
AAACTCATCAATGTATCTTATCATGTCTGGATCTCAAATCCCTCGGAAGCTGCGCCTGTCTTAGGTTGGA
GTGATACATTTTTATCACTTTTACCCGTCTTTGGATTAGGCAGTAGCTCTGACGGCCCTCCTGTCTTAGG
TTAGTGAAAAATGTCACTCTCTTACCCGTCATTGGCTGTCCAGCTTAGCTCGCAGGGGAGGTGGTCTGGA
TCCATGTTTCTCCTGCTCGAACAGCTCCAGAGCGGCTCTCAGCTCTCTGATCAGCATGGCGGCCAGGGTG
TTCCGGTCCAGGTTGATGCCAGCCTCCTGCAGGGTGATCCAGCCCTGGTTCACCACGCTCTCCTCCACTC
TTCTCATGGCCATGTTGATTCCGGCTCCGATCACGATCTGAGCGGCATCGCCTGTCTTGCCTGTCAGCTC
CACCAGGATGCCAGCCAGCTTGCGGTCCTGGAGGTACAGGTCATTAGGCCACTTCACTCTCACCTTGTCG
GCTCCCAGCTTTCTCAGCACCTCGGCCATCACGATTCCGATCACCAGACTCAGTCCGATGGCAGCAGCAG
GTCCCTGCTCCAGTCTCCAGAACATGGACAGGTACAGGTTGGCTCCGAATGGGCTGAACCACTTCCGTCC
TCTGCCTCCTCTGCCAGCCTGCTGGTACTCGGCGATGCAGGCGTCGCCGGACTTCAGCTCTCCGATTCTG
TCCAGCAGGTACTGATTGGTGGAGTCGATCACAGGCAGCACGGCCACGCTTCCGCCATCCAGCTGTCCCA
GGATCTGCTTGGCGTTCAGCAGCTGGATAGGCTCAGGCAGGCTGTAGCCCTTGCCAGGCACGGTGAACAC
GTCCACTCCCCAGTCTCTCAGTGTCTGGATGTGCTTGTTGATGGCGGCTCTGCTCATTCCCAGGGTCTCT
CCCAGCTGCTCGCCAGAGTGGAACTCGCCGTTGGCCAGCAGGGCGATCAGCTTCAGGGGCACGGTGTTGT
CCTTGTCGAGATCCTCTTCTGAGATGAGTTTTTGTTCATGTTTGCCCCGGGAGGCGTAGGAGATCTGGCC
GCCGCCGGAGGAGCCGCCGCCACGCGTTTCCAGTTTTAGAAGCTCCACATCGAAGACGAGAGTGGCATGT
GGTGGGATGATGCCTGGGTGCCCAGTGGCACCATAGGCATAATCTGGAGATATAGTCAGTTTGGCTCTCT
GACCCACACTCATCTGGGCAACCCCTTCTTCCCAGCCTCGGATCACCTCCTGCTTGCCTAGCATAAACTT
AAAGGGCTTGTTTCTGTCCCGGGAGGAATCAAATTTCTTTCCATCTTCAAGCATCCCGGTGTAGTGCACC
ACGCAGGTCTGGCCGCGCTTGGGGAAGGTGCGCCCGTCTCCTGGGGAGATGGTTTCCACCTGCACTCCCA
TATCGATTAGCTCGACCGCGGAGGCTGGATCGGTCCCGGTGTCTTCTATGGAGGTCAAAACAGCGTGGAT
GGCGTCTCCAGGCGATCTGACGGTTCACTAAACGAGCTCTGCTTATATAGGCCTCCCACCGTACACGCCT
ACAAGCTTCTTTCACTTTTCTCTATCACTGATAGGGAGTGGTAAACTCGACTTTCACTTTTCTCTATCAC
TGATAGGGAGTGGTAAACTCGACTTTCACTTTTCTCTATCACTGATAGGGAGTGGTAAACTCGACTTTCA
CTTTTCTCTATCACTGATAGGGAGTGGTAAACTCGACTTTCACTTTTCTCTATCACTGATAGGGAGTGGT
AAACTCGACTTTCACTTTTCTCTATCACTGATAGGGAGTGGTAAACTCGACTTTCACTTTTCTCTATCAC
TGATAGGGAGTGGTAAACTCGAGGGTAGGCGTGTACGGTGGGAGGCCTATATAAGCAGAGCTCGTTTAGT
GAACCGTCAGATCGCCTGGAGACGCCATCCACGCTGTTTTGACCTCCATAGAAGACACCGGGACCGATCC
AGCCTCCGCGGAATTCGGCCGGCCTCAATTATGGACTACAAGGACGACGATGACAAGATTAACGGACTGG
CTCCTTACCTGAGCAGATGGGAGAAGCTGGACAACTTCATCAACAGACCTGTGAAGCTGATCATCGGCGA
CAAGGAAATCTTCGGCATCTCCAGAGGAATCGACAAGCAGGGAGCTCTGCTGCTGGAGCAGGACGGAATC
ATCAAGCCCTGGATGGGCGGAGAAATCTCCCTGAGAAGCGCAGAGAAGCTCGAGGCGAACCAGATCTCCT
ACGCCTCCCGGGGCGGCGGCTCCTCCGGCGGCGGCGTTTGTTTAAACATGATCCTCTGGCAT
[270 nt withheld, positions 4473-4742]
TTAATTAAATAGCGATTAATAACGAGGATCTGGCCGCGAAGTTCCTATTCCGAAGTTCCTATTCTCTAGA
AAGTATAGGAACTTCAGATCCGGATTAGTCCAATTTGTTAAAGACAGGATATCAGTGGTCCAGGCTCTAG
TTTTGACTCAACAATATCACCAGCTGAAGCCTATAGAGTACGAGCCATAGATAAAATAAAAGATTTTATT
TAGTCTCCAGAAAAAGGGGGGAATGAAAGACCCCACCTGTAGGTTTGGCAAGCTAGCTCGACTTCTGTTC
GCGCGCTTCTGCTCCCCGAGCTCGAGCCCACAACCCCTCACTCGGGGCGCCAGTCCTCCGATTGACTGAG
TCGCCCGGGTACCCGTGTATCCAATAAACCCTCTTGCAGTTGCATCCGACTTGTGGTCTCGCTGTTCCTT
GGGAGGGTCTCCTCTGAGTGATTGACTACCCGTCAGCGGGGGTCTTTCACATGCAGCATGTATCAAAATT
AATTTGGTTTTTTTTCTTAAGTATTTACATTAAATGGCCATAGTACTTAAAGTTACATTGGCTTCCTTGA
AATAAACATGGAGTATTCAGAATGTGTCATAAATATTTCTAATTTTAAGATAGTATCTCCATTGGCTTTC
TACTTTTTCTTTTATTTTTTTTTGTCCTCTGTCTTCCATTTGTTGTTGTTGTTGTTTGTTTGTTTGTTTG
TTGGTTGGTTGGTTAATTTTTTTTTAAAGATCCTACACTATAGTTCAAGCTAGACTATTAGCTACTCTGT
AACCCAGGGTGACCTTGAAGTCATGGGTAGCCTGCTGTTTTAGCCTTCCCACATCTAAGATTACAGGTAT
GAGCTATCATTTTTGGTATATTGATTGATTGATTGATTGATGTGTGTGTGTGTGATTGTGTTTGTGTGTG
TGATTGTGTATATGTGTGTATGGTTGTGTGTGATTGTGTGTATGTATGTTTGTGTGTGATTGTGTGTGTG
TGATTGTGCATGTGTGTGTGTGTGATTGTGTTTATGTGTATGATTGTGTGTGTGTGTGTGTGTGTGTGTG
TGTGTGTGTGTGTGTGTGTGTTGTGTATATATATTTATGGTAGTGAGAGGCAACGCTCCGGCTCAGGTGT
CAGGTTGGTTTTTGAGACAGAGTCTTTCACTTAGCTTGGAATTAATTCACTGGCCGTCGTTTTACAACGT
CGTGACTGGGAAAACCCTGGCGTTACCCAACTTAATCGCCTTGCAGCACATCCCCCTTTCGCCAGCTGGC
GTAATAGCGAAGAGGCCCGCACCGATCGCCCTTCCCAACAGTTGCGCAGCCTGAATGGCGAATGGCGCCT
GATGCGGTATTTTCTCCTTACGCATCTGTGCGGTATTTCACACCGCATATGGTGCACTCTCAGTACAATC
TGCTCTGATGCCGCATAGTTAAGCCAGCCCCGACACCCGCCAACACCCGCTGACGCGCCCTGACGGGCTT
GTCTGCTCCCGGCATCCGCTTACAGACAAGCTGTGACCGTCTCCGGGAGCTGCATGTGTCAGAGGTTTTC
ACCGTCATCACCGAAACGCGCGAGACGAAAGGGCCTCGTGATACGCCTATTTTTATAGGTTAATGTCATG
ATAATAATGGTTTCTTAGACGTCAGGTGGCACTTTTCGGGGAAATGTGCGCGGAACCCCTATTTGTTTAT
TTTTCTAAATACATTCAAATATGTATCCGCTCATGAGACAATAACCCTGATAAATGCTTCAATAATATTG
AAAAAGGAAGAGTATGAGTATTCAACATTTCCGTGTCGCCCTTATTCCCTTTTTTGCGGCATTTTGCCTT
CCTGTTTTTGCTCACCCAGAAACGCTGGTGAAAGTAAAAGATGCTGAAGATCAGTTGGGTGCACGAGTGG
GTTACATCGAACTGGATCTCAACAGCGGTAAGATCCTTGAGAGTTTTCGCCCCGAAGAACGTTTTCCAAT
GATGAGCACTTTTAAAGTTCTGCTATGTGGCGCGGTATTATCCCGTATTGACGCCGGGCAAGAGCAACTC
GGTCGCCGCATACACTATTCTCAGAATGACTTGGTTGAGTACTCACCAGTCACAGAAAAGCATCTTACGG
ATGGCATGACAGTAAGAGAATTATGCAGTGCTGCCATAACCATGAGTGATAACACTGCGGCCAACTTACT
TCTGACAACGATCGGAGGACCGAAGGAGCTAACCGCTTTTTTGCACAACATGGGGGATCATGTAACTCGC
CTTGATCGTTGGGAACCGGAGCTGAATGAAGCCATACCAAACGACGAGCGTGACACCACGATGCCTGTAG
CAATGGCAACAACGTTGCGCAAACTATTAACTGGCGAACTACTTACTCTAGCTTCCCGGCAACAATTAAT
AGACTGGATGGAGGCGGATAAAGTTGCAGGACCACTTCTGCGCTCGGCCCTTCCGGCTGGCTGGTTTATT
GCTGATAAATCTGGAGCCGGTGAGCGTGGGTCTCGCGGTATCATTGCAGCACTGGGGCCAGATGGTAAGC
CCTCCCGTATCGTAGTTATCTACACGACGGGGAGTCAGGCAACTATGGATGAACGAAATAGACAGATCGC
TGAGATAGGTGCCTCACTGATTAAGCATTGGTAACTGTCAGACCAAGTTTACTCATATATACTTTAGATT
GATTTAAAACTTCATTTTTAATTTAAAAGGATCTAGGTGAAGATCCTTTTTGATAATCTCATGACCAAAA
TCCCTTAACGTGAGTTTTCGTTCCACTGAGCGTCAGACCCCGTAGAAAAGATCAAAGGATCTTCTTGAGA
TCCTTTTTTTCTGCGCGTAATCTGCTGCTTGCAAACAAAAAAACCACCGCTACCAGCGGTGGTTTGTTTG
CCGGATCAAGAGCTACCAACTCTTTTTCCGAAGGTAACTGGCTTCAGCAGAGCGCAGATACCAAATACTG
TTCTTCTAGTGTAGCCGTAGTTAGGCCACCACTTCAAGAACTCTGTAGCACCGCCTACATACCTCGCTCT
GCTAATCCTGTTACCAGTGGCTGCTGCCAGTGGCGATAAGTCGTGTCTTACCGGGTTGGACTCAAGACGA
TAGTTACCGGATAAGGCGCAGCGGTCGGGCTGAACGGGGGGTTCGTGCACACAGCCCAGCTTGGAGCGAA
CGACCTACACCGAACTGAGATACCTACAGCGTGAGCTATGAGAAAGCGCCACGCTTCCCGAAGGGAGAAA
GGCGGACAGGTATCCGGTAAGCGGCAGGGTCGGAACAGGAGAGCGCACGAGGGAGCTTCCAGGGGGAAAC
GCCTGGTATCTTTATAGTCCTGTCGGGTTTCGCCACCTCTGACTTGAGCGTCGATTTTTGTGATGCTCGT
CAGGGGGGCGGAGCCTATGGAAAAACGCCAGCAACGCGGCCTTTTTACGGTTCCTGGCCTTTTGCTGGCC
TTTTGCTCACATGTTCTTTCCTGCGTTATCCCCTGATTCTGTGGATAACCGTATTACCGCCTTTGAGTGA
GCTGATACCGCTCGCCGCAGCCGAACGACCGAGCGCAGCGAGTCAGTGAGCGAGGAAGCGGAAGAGCGCC
CAATACGCAAACCGCCTCTCCCCGCGCGTTGGCCGATTCATTAATGCAGCTGGCACGACAGGTTTCCCGA
CTGGAAAGCGGGCAGTGAGCGCAACGCAATTAATGTGAGTTAGCTCACTCATTAGGCACCCCAGGCTTTA
CACTTTATGCTTCCGGCTCGTATGTTGTGTGGAATTGTGAGCGGATAACAATTTCACACAGGAAACAGCT
ATGACCATGATTACGC
